LOCUS       Exported 5299 bp ds-DNA circular SYN 12-MAY-2021
DEFINITION  MoMLV-based Retroviral vector, expresses mRFP1.
ACCESSION   .
VERSION     .
KEYWORDS    pMXs-mRFP1
SOURCE      synthetic DNA construct
  ORGANISM  synthetic DNA construct
REFERENCE   1 (bases 1 to 5299)
  AUTHORS   Hotta A, Cheung AY, Farra N, Vijayaragavan K, Seguin CA, Draper JS,
            Pasceri P, Maksakova IA, Mager DL, Rossant J, Bhatia M, Ellis J
  TITLE     Isolation of human iPS cells using EOS lentiviral vectors to select
            for pluripotency.
  JOURNAL   Nat Methods. 2009 May . 6(5):370-6.
  PUBMED    19404254
REFERENCE   2 (bases 1 to 5299)
  AUTHORS   .
  TITLE     Direct Submission
  JOURNAL   Exported May 12, 2021 from SnapGene Server 1.1.58
            http://www.snapgene.com
FEATURES             Location/Qualifiers
     source          1..5299
                     /organism="synthetic DNA construct"
                     /mol_type="other DNA"
     LTR             22..615
                     /note="long terminal repeat from Moloney murine leukemia
                     virus"
     misc_feature    678..1035
                     /label=MMLV Psi
                     /note="packaging signal of Moloney murine leukemia virus
                     (MMLV)"
     CDS             1094..1510
                     /label=gag (truncated)
                     /note="truncated Moloney murine leukemia virus (MMLV) gag
                     gene lacking the start codon"
     primer_bind     1440..1462
                     /label=pLXSN 5'
                     /note="Murine stem cell virus, forward primer. Also called
                     MSCV"
     primer_bind     1478..1494
                     /label=pBABE 5'
                     /note="Psi packaging signal, forward primer for pBABE
                     vectors"
     misc_feature    1520..1894
                     /label=pol region
                     /note="Moloney murine leukemia virus (MMLV) pol region
                     containing the splice acceptor site"
     primer_bind     1832..1848
                     /label=pBMN 5'
                     /note="MMLV sequence, for inserts in pBMN retroviral
                     vector"
     regulatory      1930..1939
                     /regulatory_class="other"
                     /note="vertebrate consensus sequence for strong initiation
                     of translation (Kozak, 1987)"
     CDS             1936..2613
                     /codon_start=1
                     /product="monomeric derivative of DsRed (Campbell et al.,
                     2002)"
                     /label=mRFP1
                     /note="mammalian codon-optimized"
                     /translation="MASSEDVIKEFMRFKVRMEGSVNGHEFEIEGEGEGRPYEGTQTAK
                     LKVTKGGPLPFAWDILSPQFQYGSKAYVKHPADIPDYLKLSFPEGFKWERVMNFEDGGV
                     VTVTQDSSLQDGEFIYKVKLRGTNFPSDGPVMQKKTMGWEASTERMYPEDGALKGEIKM
                     RLKLKDGGHYDAEVKTTYMAKKPVQLPGAYKTDIKLDITSHNEDYTIVEQYERAEGRHS
                     TGA"
     primer_bind     complement(2066..2084)
                     /label=mCherry-R
                     /note="mCherry, reverse primer"
     primer_bind     2334..2353
                     /label=mCherry-F
                     /note="mCherry, forward primer"
     primer_bind     2528..2551
                     /label=DsRed1-C
                     /note="DsRed1, forward primer"
     LTR             2804..3273
                     /note="long terminal repeat from Moloney murine leukemia
                     virus"
     primer_bind     complement(3403..3420)
                     /label=L4440
                     /note="L4440 vector, forward primer"
     rep_origin      complement(3574..4162)
                     /direction=LEFT
                     /label=ori
                     /note="high-copy-number ColE1/pMB1/pBR322/pUC origin of
                     replication"
     primer_bind     complement(3654..3673)
                     /label=pBR322ori-F
                     /note="pBR322 origin, forward primer"
     CDS             complement(4326..5186)
                     /codon_start=1
                     /gene="bla"
                     /product="beta-lactamase"
                     /label=AmpR
                     /note="confers resistance to ampicillin, carbenicillin, and
                     related antibiotics"
                     /translation="MSIQHFRVALIPFFAAFCLPVFAHPETLVKVKDAEDQLGARVGYI
                     ELDLNSGKILESFRPEERFPMMSTFKVLLCGAVLSRIDAGQEQLGRRIHYSQNDLVEYS
                     PVTEKHLTDGMTVRELCSAAITMSDNTAANLLLTTIGGPKELTAFLHNMGDHVTRLDRW
                     EPELNEAIPNDERDTTMPVAMATTLRKLLTGELLTLASRQQLIDWMEADKVAGPLLRSA
                     LPAGWFIADKSGAGERGSRGIIAALGPDGKPSRIVVIYTTGSQATMDERNRQIAEIGAS
                     LIKHW"
     primer_bind     4949..4968
                     /label=Amp-R
                     /note="Ampicillin resistance gene, reverse primer"
     promoter        complement(5187..5291)
                     /gene="bla"
                     /label=AmpR promoter
ORIGIN
        1 cccgaaaagt gccacctgca taatgaaaga ccccacctgt aggtttggca agctagctta
       61 agtaacgcca ttttgcaagg catggaaaaa tacataactg agaatagaaa agttcagatc
      121 aaggtcagga acagatggaa cagctgaata tgggccaaac aggatatctg tggtaagcag
      181 ttcctgcccc ggctcagggc caagaacaga tggaacagct gaatatgggc caaacaggat
      241 atctgtggta agcagttcct gccccggctc agggccaaga acagatggtc cccagatgcg
      301 gtccagccct cagcagtttc tagagaacca tcagatgttt ccagggtgcc ccaaggacct
      361 gaaatgaccc tgtgccttat ttgaactaac caatcagttc gcttctcgct tctgttcgcg
      421 cgcttctgct ccccgagctc aataaaagag cccacaaccc ctcactcggc gcgccagtcc
      481 tccgattgac tgagtcgccc gggtacccgt gtatccaata aaccctcttg cagttgcatc
      541 cgacttgtgg tctcgctgtt ccttgggagg gtctcctctg agtgattgac tacccgtcag
      601 cgggggtctt tcatttgggg gctcgtccgg gatcgggaga cccctgccca gggaccaccg
      661 acccaccacc gggaggtaag ctggccagca acttatctgt gtctgtccga ttgtctagtg
      721 tctatgactg attttatgcg cctgcgtcgg tactagttag ctaactagct ctgtatctgg
      781 cggacccgtg gtggaactga cgagttcgga acacccggcc gcaaccctgg gagacgtccc
      841 agggacttcg ggggccgttt ttgtggcccg acctgagtcc aaaaatcccg atcgttttgg
      901 actctttggt gcacccccct aataggaggg atatgtggtt ctggtaggag acgagaacct
      961 aaaacagttc ccgcctccgt ctgaattttt gctttcggtt tgggaccgaa gccgcgccgc
     1021 gcgtcttgtc tgctgcagca tcgttctgtg ttgtctctgt ctgactgtgt ttctgtattt
     1081 gtctgaaaat tagggccaga ctgttaccac tcccttaagt ttgaccttag gtcactggaa
     1141 agatgtcgag cggatcgctc acaaccagtc ggtagatgtc aagaagagac gttgggttac
     1201 cttctgctct gcagaatggc caacctttaa cgtcggatgg ccgcgagacg gcacctttaa
     1261 ccgagacctc atcacccagg ttaagatcaa ggtcttttca cctggcccgc atggacaccc
     1321 agaccaggtc ccctacatcg tgacctggga agccttggct tttgaccccc ctccctgggt
     1381 caagcccttt gtacacccta agcctccgcc tcctcttcct ccatccgccc cgtctctccc
     1441 ccttgaacct cctcgttcga ccccgcctcg atcctccctt tatccagccc tcactccttc
     1501 tctaggcgcc cccatatggc catatgagat cttatatggg gcacccccgc cccttgtaaa
     1561 cttccctgac cctgacatga caagagttac taacagcccc tctctccaag ctcacttaca
     1621 ggctctctac ttagtccagc acgaagtctg gagacctctg gcggcagcct accaagaaca
     1681 actggaccga ccggtggtac ctcaccctta ccgagtcggc gacacagtgt gggtccgccg
     1741 acaccagact aagaacctag aacctcgctg gaaaggacct tacacagtcc tgctgaccac
     1801 ccccaccgcc ctcaaagtag acggcatcgc agcttggata cacgccgccc acgtgaaggc
     1861 tgccgacccc gggggtggac catcctctag actgccggat ctagctagtt aattaaggat
     1921 ccaccggtcg ccaccatggc ctcctccgag gacgtcatca aggagttcat gcgcttcaag
     1981 gtgcgcatgg agggctccgt gaacggccac gagttcgaga tcgagggcga gggcgagggc
     2041 cgcccctacg agggcaccca gaccgccaag ctgaaggtga ccaagggcgg ccccctgccc
     2101 ttcgcctggg acatcctgtc ccctcagttc cagtacggct ccaaggccta cgtgaagcac
     2161 cccgccgaca tccccgacta cttgaagctg tccttccccg agggcttcaa gtgggagcgc
     2221 gtgatgaact tcgaggacgg cggcgtggtg accgtgaccc aggactcctc cctgcaggac
     2281 ggcgagttca tctacaaggt gaagctgcgc ggcaccaact tcccctccga cggccccgta
     2341 atgcagaaga agaccatggg ctgggaggcc tccaccgagc ggatgtaccc cgaggacggc
     2401 gccctgaagg gcgagatcaa gatgaggctg aagctgaagg acggcggcca ctacgacgcc
     2461 gaggtcaaga ccacctacat ggccaagaag cccgtgcagc tgcccggcgc ctacaagacc
     2521 gacatcaagc tggacatcac ctcccacaac gaggactaca ccatcgtgga acagtacgag
     2581 cgcgccgagg gccgccactc caccggcgcc taatacggcc gctcgataag cttgatgacg
     2641 ataaaataaa agattttatt tagtctccag aaaaaggggg gaatgaaaga ccccacctgt
     2701 aggtttggca agctagctta agtaacgcca ttttgcaagg catggaaaaa tacataactg
     2761 agaatagaga agttcagatc aaggtcagga acagatggaa cagctgaata tgggccaaac
     2821 aggatatctg tggtaagcag ttcctgcccc ggctcagggc caagaacaga tggaacagct
     2881 gaatatgggc caaacaggat atctgtggta agcagttcct gccccggctc agggccaaga
     2941 acagatggtc cccagatgcg gtccagccct cagcagtttc tagagaacca tcagatgttt
     3001 ccagggtgcc ccaaggacct gaaatgaccc tgtgccttat ttgaactaac caatcagttc
     3061 gcttctcgct tctgttcgcg cgcttctgct ccccgagctc aataaaagag cccacaaccc
     3121 ctcactcggg gcgccagtcc tccgattgac tgagtcgccc gggtacccgt gtatccaata
     3181 aaccctcttg cagttgcatc cgacttgtgg tctcgctgtt ccttgggagg gtctcctctg
     3241 agtgattgac tacccgtcag cgggggtctt tcacatgcag catgtatcaa aattaatttg
     3301 gttttttttc ttaagtattt acattaaatg gccatagttg cattaatgaa tcggccaacg
     3361 cgcggggaga ggcggtttgc gtattgggcg ctcttccgct tcctcgctca ctgactcgct
     3421 gcgctcggtc gttcggctgc ggcgagcggt atcagctcac tcaaaggcgg taatacggtt
     3481 atccacagaa tcaggggata acgcaggaaa gaacatgtga gcaaaaggcc agcaaaaggc
     3541 caggaaccgt aaaaaggccg cgttgctggc gtttttccat aggctccgcc cccctgacga
     3601 gcatcacaaa aatcgacgct caagtcagag gtggcgaaac ccgacaggac tataaagata
     3661 ccaggcgttt ccccctggaa gctccctcgt gcgctctcct gttccgaccc tgccgcttac
     3721 cggatacctg tccgcctttc tcccttcggg aagcgtggcg ctttctcata gctcacgctg
     3781 taggtatctc agttcggtgt aggtcgttcg ctccaagctg ggctgtgtgc acgaaccccc
     3841 cgttcagccc gaccgctgcg ccttatccgg taactatcgt cttgagtcca acccggtaag
     3901 acacgactta tcgccactgg cagcagccac tggtaacagg attagcagag cgaggtatgt
     3961 aggcggtgct acagagttct tgaagtggtg gcctaactac ggctacacta gaagaacagt
     4021 atttggtatc tgcgctctgc tgaagccagt taccttcgga aaaagagttg gtagctcttg
     4081 atccggcaaa caaaccaccg ctggtagcgg tggttttttt gtttgcaagc agcagattac
     4141 gcgcagaaaa aaaggatctc aagaagatcc tttgatcttt tctacggggt ctgacgctca
     4201 gtggaacgaa aactcacgtt aagggatttt ggtcatgaga ttatcaaaaa ggatcttcac
     4261 ctagatcctt ttgcggccgg ccgcaaatca atctaaagta tatatgagta aacttggtct
     4321 gacagttacc aatgcttaat cagtgaggca cctatctcag cgatctgtct atttcgttca
     4381 tccatagttg cctgactccc cgtcgtgtag ataactacga tacgggaggg cttaccatct
     4441 ggccccagtg ctgcaatgat accgcgagac ccacgctcac cggctccaga tttatcagca
     4501 ataaaccagc cagccggaag ggccgagcgc agaagtggtc ctgcaacttt atccgcctcc
     4561 atccagtcta ttaattgttg ccgggaagct agagtaagta gttcgccagt taatagtttg
     4621 cgcaacgttg ttgccattgc tacaggcatc gtggtgtcac gctcgtcgtt tggtatggct
     4681 tcattcagct ccggttccca acgatcaagg cgagttacat gatcccccat gttgtgcaaa
     4741 aaagcggtta gctccttcgg tcctccgatc gttgtcagaa gtaagttggc cgcagtgtta
     4801 tcactcatgg ttatggcagc actgcataat tctcttactg tcatgccatc cgtaagatgc
     4861 ttttctgtga ctggtgagta ctcaaccaag tcattctgag aatagtgtat gcggcgaccg
     4921 agttgctctt gcccggcgtc aatacgggat aataccgcgc cacatagcag aactttaaaa
     4981 gtgctcatca ttggaaaacg ttcttcgggg cgaaaactct caaggatctt accgctgttg
     5041 agatccagtt cgatgtaacc cactcgtgca cccaactgat cttcagcatc ttttactttc
     5101 accagcgttt ctgggtgagc aaaaacagga aggcaaaatg ccgcaaaaaa gggaataagg
     5161 gcgacacgga aatgttgaat actcatactc ttcctttttc aatattattg aagcatttat
     5221 cagggttatt gtctcatgag cggatacata tttgaatgta tttagaaaaa taaacaaata
     5281 ggggttccgc gcacatttc
//
