[The description below was written by a language model from this plasmid's Addgene catalogue record and the feature table of its GenBank file.]
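Description:
pMXs-mRFP1 is a Moloney murine leukemia virus (MoMLV)-based retroviral expression vector, about 5.3 kb in total, built on the pMXs backbone and carrying the red fluorescent reporter mRFP1. In bacteria it is maintained as a high-copy plasmid through a ColE1/pUC-type origin of replication and selected with ampicillin via the beta-lactamase gene and its own promoter. No mammalian drug-selection marker is annotated, so transduced cells are identified by fluorescence alone.

The viral portion is flanked by two MoMLV long terminal repeats. Downstream of the 5′ LTR lie the Psi packaging signal, a truncated gag segment lacking its start codon, and a pol-derived region containing the splice acceptor. Together these elements support efficient encapsidation of the vector RNA and allow expression of the insert from a spliced transcript. No internal promoter is annotated, so transcription of mRFP1 is presumably driven by the 5′ LTR, as is usual for this vector family. The insert, cloned at a retained BamHI site and a destroyed blunt HincII/EcoRV junction, is a mammalian codon-optimized mRFP1 coding sequence preceded by a Kozak consensus. mRFP1 is a monomeric derivative of DsRed, with excitation and emission maxima recorded as 584 and 607 nm. Because the vector lacks functional gag, pol and env genes, these must be supplied in trans by packaging cells to produce replication-defective particles.

The construct serves as a simple red reporter virus for marking dividing mammalian cells, for example to monitor transduction efficiency or LTR-driven expression. It was deposited in connection with work on isolating human induced pluripotent stem cells, though the record does not state its specific role there.
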