Addgene plasmid #21315: pMXs-mRFP1
Purpose: MoMLV-based Retroviral vector, expresses mRFP1
Depositing lab: James Ellis. Depositing organization: Hospital for Sick Children. Publication: Isolation of human iPS cells using EOS lentiviral vectors to select for pluripotency. Hotta A, Cheung AY, Farra N, Vijayaragavan K, Seguin CA, Draper JS, Pasceri P, Maksakova IA, Mager DL, Rossant J, Bhatia M, Ellis J. Nat Methods. 2009 May . 6(5):370-6. 10.1038/nmeth.1325 PubMed 19404254.
Backbone
  Vector backbone: pMXs MoMLV-based retroviral vector
  Backbone size w/o insert (bp): 4582
  Vector type: Mammalian Expression, Retroviral
Growth in bacteria
  Bacterial resistance: Ampicillin, 100 μg/mL
  Growth temperature: 37°C
  Growth strain: DH5alpha
  Copy number: High Copy
Gene/Insert
  Gene/Insert name: monomeric Red Fluorescence Protein 1 (alt name: mRFP1)
  Insert size (bp): 754
  GenBank ID: AF506027
  Cloning method: Restriction Enzyme; 5′ cloning site BamHI (not destroyed); 3′ cloning site HincII/EcoRV (destroyed during cloning)
  Sequencing primers: 5′ n/a; 3′ n/a
Terms and licenses: Academic/Nonprofit Terms; Industry Terms: Not Available to Industry
Depositor comments: mRFP1 (maximum Excitation wave length, 584 nm; maximum Emission wave length, 607 nm). pMXs MoMLV-based retroviral vector from Dr. Toshio Kitamura (Institute of Medical Science, University of Tokyo).
How to cite: pMXs-mRFP1 was a gift from James Ellis (Addgene plasmid # 21315 ; http://n2t.net/addgene:21315 ; RRID:Addgene_21315)
