>Addgene plasmid #21315 | pMXs-mRFP1 | addgene partial sequence | sequence record 27011 | 21315 with pBMN-5
GGGGTGGACCATCCTCTAGACTGCCGGATCTAGCTAGTTAATTAAGGATCCACCGGTCGCCACCATGGCC
TCCTCCGAGGACGTCATCAAGGAGTTCATGCGCTTCAAGGTGCGCATGGAGGGCTCCGTGAACGGCCACG
AGTTCGAGATCGAGGGCGAGGGCGAGGGCCGCCCCTACGAGGGCACCCAGACCGCCAAGCTGAAGGTGAC
CAAGGGCGGCCCCCTGCCCTTCGCCTGGGACATCCTGTCCCCTCAGTTCCAGTACGGCTCCAAGGCCTAC
GTGAAGCACCCCGCCGACATCCCCGACTACTTGAAGCTGTCCTTCCCCGAGGGCTTCAAGTGGGAGCGCG
TGATGAACTTCGAGGACGGCGGCGTGGTGACCGTGACCCAGGACTCCTCCCTGCAGGACGGCGAGTTCAT
CTACAAGGTGAAGCTGCGCGGCACCAACTTCCCCTCCGACGGCCCCGTAATGCAGAAGAAGACCATGGGC
TGGGAGGCCTCCACCGAGCGGATGTACCCCGAGGACGGCGCCCTGAAGGGCGAGATCAAGATGAGGCTGA
AGCTGAAGGACGGCGGCCACTACGACGCCGAGGTCAAGACCACCTACATGGCCAAGAAGCCCGTGCAGCT
GCCCGGCGCCTACAAGACCGACATCAAGCTGGACATCACCTCCCACAACGAGGACTACACCATCGTGGAA
CAGTACGAGCGCGCCGAGGGCCGCCACTCCACCGGCGCCTAATACNGCCGCTCGATAAGCTTGATGACGA
TAAAATAAAAGATTTTATTTAGTCTCCANAAAAAAGGGGGGGAATGAAAGACCCCNACCCTGNTAGGGTT
TGGG
